[The description below was written by a language model from this plasmid's Addgene catalogue record and pLannotate feature annotations shown in this document.]
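Description:
pc3XB-ZF21 is a mammalian expression-type plasmid built on pc3XB, a modified version of Invitrogen's pcDNA3, and it serves as an archive vector for a single zinc finger module in the Zinc Finger Consortium Modular Assembly Kit v1.0. It is propagated in E. coli at high copy from a ColE1/pUC-type origin with ampicillin selection through the bla gene and its native promoter. An f1 origin is also present. For mammalian cells, the backbone carries a neomycin phosphotransferase gene driven by the SV40 enhancer/early promoter and terminated by an SV40 polyadenylation signal, allowing G418 selection. The short HIV-1 LTR, ble, lacI, bom and extra SV40 promoter fragments flagged in the automated annotation are probably just backbone remnants or sequence-similarity hits rather than functional parts.

The payload is ZF21, an insert of about 90 bp encoding one zinc finger from the Sangamo module set that recognises the DNA triplet GAT. It sits between XbaI and BamHI sites, both retained after cloning. This places it downstream of the CMV immediate early enhancer and promoter and a T7 promoter, and upstream of the bovine growth hormone polyadenylation signal. The feature table does not annotate the finger itself, but the unannotated gap between the T7 promoter and the bGH signal matches its expected position. The preserved flanking sites fit the kit's purpose: individual finger modules can be excised and joined by restriction-based modular assembly into multi-finger arrays with chosen target specificities, which are then used to engineer zinc finger nucleases. The record does not describe any tags or nuclease domain in this plasmid.
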