Addgene plasmid #13120: pc3XB-ZF21
Depositing lab: Keith Joung. Depositing organization: Massachusetts General Hospital. Publication: Standardized reagents and protocols for engineering zinc finger nucleases by modular assembly. Wright DA, Thibodeau-Beganny S, Sander JD, Winfrey RJ, Hirsh AS, Eichtinger M, Fu F, Porteus MH, Dobbs D, Voytas DF, Joung JK. Nat Protoc. 2006;1(3):1637-52. doi: 10.1038/nprot.2006.259 PubMed 17406455.
Backbone
  Vector backbone: pc3XB
  Backbone manufacturer: Modified Invitrogen pcDNA3
  Backbone size w/o insert (bp): 5400
  Vector type: Mammalian Expression
  Selectable markers: Neomycin (select with G418)
Growth in bacteria
  Bacterial resistance: Ampicillin, 100 μg/mL
  Growth temperature: 37°C
  Growth strain: XL1 Blue
  Copy number: High Copy
Gene/Insert
  Gene/Insert name: ZF21
  Insert size (bp): 90
  Cloning method: Restriction Enzyme; 5′ cloning site XbaI (not destroyed); 3′ cloning site BamHI (not destroyed)
  Sequencing primers: 5′ T7
Terms and licenses: Academic/Nonprofit Terms; Industry Terms: Not Available to Industry
Depositor comments: Part of the Zinc Finger Consortium Modular Assembly Kit v1.0. Finger protein sequence: PGERPFMCTWSYCGKRFTTSGNLVRHKRTH. Target DNA sequence: GAT. This zinc finger is derived from the Sangamo module set.
How to cite: pc3XB-ZF21 was a gift from Keith Joung (Addgene plasmid # 13120 ; http://n2t.net/addgene:13120 ; RRID:Addgene_13120)
