Features (pLannotate 1.2.2; 19 found; start..end, strand, type, name):
     28..80      -  misc_feature   bom (fragment): basis of mobility region from pBR322
    235..614     +  enhancer       CMV enhancer: human cytomegalovirus immediate early enhancer
    615..818     +  promoter       CMV promoter: human cytomegalovirus (CMV) immediate early promoter
    814..847     +  LTR            5' LTR (truncated) (fragment): truncated 5' long terminal repeat (LTR) from HIV-1
    863..881     +  promoter       T7 promoter: promoter for bacteriophage T7 RNA polymerase
   1068..1292    +  polyA_signal   bGH poly(A) signal: bovine growth hormone polyadenylation signal
   1296..1317    +  promoter       SV40 promoter (fragment): SV40 enhancer and early promoter
   1338..1766    +  rep_origin     f1 ori (sequence partly withheld): f1 bacteriophage origin of replication; arrow indicates direction of (+) strand synthesis
   1780..2109    +  promoter       SV40 promoter: SV40 enhancer and early promoter
   2180..2971    +  CDS            neo: KKA2_KLEPN - Also known as kan, nptII. Experimental evidence at protein level: Swiss-Prot protein existence level 1. Resistance to kanamycin, neomycin, paromomycin, ribostamycin, butirosin and gentamicin B. From Klebsiella pneumoniae.
   2995..3153    +  CDS            ble (fragment): BLE_KLEPN - Experimental evidence at protein level: Swiss-Prot protein existence level 1. Binding protein with a strong affinity to the bleomycin family of antibiotics. Binds to CL990; an antimitotic-antibiotic compound. From Klebsiella pneumoniae.
   3148..3269    +  polyA_signal   SV40 poly(A) signal: SV40 polyadenylation signal
   3342..3358    -  protein_bind   lac operator: The lac repressor binds to the lac operator to inhibit transcription in E. coli. This inhibition can be relieved by adding lactose or isopropyl-β-D-thiogalactopyranoside (IPTG). lac repressor encoded by lacI
   3366..3396    -  promoter       lac promoter: promoter for the E. coli lac operon
   3411..3432    -  protein_bind   CAP binding site: CAP binding activates transcription in the presence of cAMP. E. coli catabolite activator protein
   3445..3537    -  CDS            lacI (fragment): lac repressor; lacI; The lac repressor binds to the lac operator to inhibit transcription in E. coli. This inhibition can be relieved by adding lactose or isopropyl-β-D-thiogalactopyranoside (IPTG).
   3720..4305    -  rep_origin     ori: high-copy-number ColE1/pMB1/pBR322/pUC origin of replication
   4476..5336    -  CDS            AmpR: β-lactamase; bla; confers resistance to ampicillin, carbenicillin, and related antibiotics
   5337..5441    -  promoter       AmpR promoter: bla
>Addgene plasmid #13120 | pc3XB-ZF21 | depositor full sequence | sequence record 7469 | Author sequence
GACGGATCGGGAGATCTCCCGATCCCCTATGGTGCACTCTCAGTACAATCTGCTCTGATGCCGCATAGTT
AAGCCAGTATCTGCTCCCTGCTTGTGTGTTGGAGGTCGCTGAGTAGTGCGCGAGCAAAATTTAAGCTACA
ACAAGGCAAGGCTTGACCGACAATTGCATGAAGAATCTGCTTAGGGTTAGGCGTTTTGCGCTGCTTCGCG
ATGTACGGGCCAGATATACGCGTTGACATTGATTATTGACTAGTTATTAATAGTAATCAATTACGGGGTC
ATTAGTTCATAGCCCATATATGGAGTTCCGCGTTACATAACTTACGGTAAATGGCCCGCCTGGCTGACCG
CCCAACGACCCCCGCCCATTGACGTCAATAATGACGTATGTTCCCATAGTAACGCCAATAGGGACTTTCC
ATTGACGTCAATGGGTGGAGTATTTACGGTAAACTGCCCACTTGGCAGTACATCAAGTGTATCATATGCC
AAGTACGCCCCCTATTGACGTCAATGACGGTAAATGGCCCGCCTGGCATTATGCCCAGTACATGACCTTA
TGGGACTTTCCTACTTGGCAGTACATCTACGTATTAGTCATCGCTATTACCATGGTGATGCGGTTTTGGC
AGTACATCAATGGGCGTGGATAGCGGTTTGACTCACGGGGATTTCCAAGTCTCCACCCCATTGACGTCAA
TGGGAGTTTGTTTTGGCACCAAAATCAACGGGACTTTCCAAAATGTCGTAACAACTCCGCCCCATTGACG
CAAATGGGCGGTAGGCGTGTACGGTGGGAGGTCTATATAAGCAGAGCTCTCTGGCTAACTAGAGAACCCA
CTGCTTACTGGCTTATCGAAATTAATACGACTCACTATAGGGAGACCCAAGCTGGCTAGCGTTTAAACGG
GCCCTCTAGACCCGGGGAGCGGCCATTTATGTGTACCTGGTCATACTGTGGGAAACGCTTCACAACAAGC
GGGAACCTGGTACGTCACAAACGTACACACACCGGTGGATCCTCTGCACAGTAGTAAGCTTAAGTTTAAA
CCGCTGATCAGCCTCGACTGTGCCTTCTAGTTGCCAGCCATCTGTTGTTTGCCCCTCCCCCGTGCCTTCC
TTGACCCTGGAAGGTGCCACTCCCACTGTCCTTTCCTAATAAAATGAGGAAATTGCATCGCATTGTCTGA
GTAGGTGTCATTCTATTCTGGGGGGTGGGGTGGGGCAGGACAGCAAGGGGGAGGATTGGGAAGACAATAG
CAGGCATGCTGGGGATGCGGTGGGCTCTATGGCTTCTGAGGCGGAAAGAACCAGCTGGGGCTCTAGGGGG
TATCCCC
[124 nt withheld, positions 1338-1461]
C
[91 nt withheld, positions 1463-1553]
A
[49 nt withheld, positions 1555-1603]
CCTTTGACGTTGGAGTCCACGTTCTTT
[37 nt withheld, positions 1631-1667]
ACCCTATCTCGGTCTATTCTTTTGATTTATAAGGGATTTTGCCGATTTCGGCCTATTGGTTAAAAAATGA
GCTGATTTAACAAAAATTTAACGCGAATTAATTCTGTGGAATGTGTGTCAGTTAGGGTGTGGAAAGTCCC
CAGGCTCCCCAGCAGGCAGAAGTATGCAAAGCATGCATCTCAATTAGTCAGCAACCAGGTGTGGAAAGTC
CCCAGGCTCCCCAGCAGGCAGAAGTATGCAAAGCATGCATCTCAATTAGTCAGCAACCATAGTCCCGCCC
CTAACTCCGCCCATCCCGCCCCTAACTCCGCCCAGTTCCGCCCATTCTCCGCCCCATGGCTGACTAATTT
TTTTTATTTATGCAGAGGCCGAGGCCGCCTCTGCCTCTGAGCTATTCCAGAAGTAGTGAGGAGGCTTTTT
TGGAGGCCTAGGCTTTTGCAAAAAGCTCCCGGCCGGGAGCTTGTATATCCATTTTCGGATCTGATCAAGA
GACAGGATGAGGATCGTTTCGCATGATTGAACAAGATGGATTGCACGCAGGTTCTCCGGCCGCTTGGGTG
GAGAGGCTATTCGGCTATGACTGGGCACAACAGACAATCGGCTGCTCTGATGCCGCCGTGTTCCGGCTGT
CAGCGCAGGGGCGCCCGGTTCTTTTTGTCAAGACCGACCTGTCCGGTGCCCTGAATGAACTGCAGGACGA
GGCAGCGCGGCTATCGTGGCTGGCCACGACGGGCGTTCCTTGCGCAGCTGTGCTCGACGTTGTCACTGAA
GCGGGAAGGGACTGGCTGCTATTGGGCGAAGTGCCGGGGCAGGATCTCCTGTCATCTCACCTTGCTCCTG
CCGAGAAAGTATCCATCATGGCTGATGCAATGCGGCGGCTGCATACGCTTGATCCGGCTACCTGCCCATT
CGACCACCAAGCGAAACATCGCATCGAGCGAGCACGTACTCGGATGGAAGCCGGTCTTGTCGATCAGGAT
GATCTGGACGAAGAGCATCAGGGGCTCGCGCCAGCCGAACTGTTCGCCAGGCTCAAGGCGCGCATGCCCG
ACGGCGAGGATCTCGTCGTGACCCATGGCGATGCCTGCTTGCCGAATATCATGGTGGAAAATGGCCGCTT
TTCTGGATTCATCGACTGTGGCCGGCTGGGTGTGGCGGACCGCTATCAGGACATAGCGTTGGCTACCCGT
GATATTGCTGAAGAGCTTGGCGGCGAATGGGCTGACCGCTTCCTCGTGCTTTACGGTATCGCCGCTCCCG
ATTCGCAGCGCATCGCCTTCTATCGCCTTCTTGACGAGTTCTTCTGAGCGGGACTCTGGGGTTCGAAATG
ACCGACCAAGCGACGCCCAACCTGCCATCACGAGATTTCGATTCCACCGCCGCCTTCTATGAAAGGTTGG
GCTTCGGAATCGTTTTCCGGGACGCCGGCTGGATGATCCTCCAGCGCGGGGATCTCATGCTGGAGTTCTT
CGCCCACCCCAACTTGTTTATTGCAGCTTATAATGGTTACAAATAAAGCAATAGCATCACAAATTTCACA
AATAAAGCATTTTTTTCACTGCATTCTAGTTGTGGTTTGTCCAAACTCATCAATGTATCTTATCATGTCT
GTATACCGTCGACCTCTAGCTAGAGCTTGGCGTAATCATGGTCATAGCTGTTTCCTGTGTGAAATTGTTA
TCCGCTCACAATTCCACACAACATACGAGCCGGAAGCATAAAGTGTAAAGCCTGGGGTGCCTAATGAGTG
AGCTAACTCACATTAATTGCGTTGCGCTCACTGCCCGCTTTCCAGTCGGGAAACCTGTCGTGCCAGCTGC
ATTAATGAATCGGCCAACGCGCGGGGAGAGGCGGTTTGCGTATTGGGCGCTCTTCCGCTTCCTCGCTCAC
TGACTCGCTGCGCTCGGTCGTTCGGCTGCGGCGAGCGGTATCAGCTCACTCAAAGGCGGTAATACGGTTA
TCCACAGAATCAGGGGATAACGCAGGAAAGAACATGTGAGCAAAAGGCCAGCAAAAGGCCAGGAACCGTA
AAAAGGCCGCGTTGCTGGCGTTTTTCCATAGGCTCCGCCCCCCTGACGAGCATCACAAAAATCGACGCTC
AAGTCAGAGGTGGCGAAACCCGACAGGACTATAAAGATACCAGGCGTTTCCCCCTGGAAGCTCCCTCGTG
CGCTCTCCTGTTCCGACCCTGCCGCTTACCGGATACCTGTCCGCCTTTCTCCCTTCGGGAAGCGTGGCGC
TTTCTCATAGCTCACGCTGTAGGTATCTCAGTTCGGTGTAGGTCGTTCGCTCCAAGCTGGGCTGTGTGCA
CGAACCCCCCGTTCAGCCCGACCGCTGCGCCTTATCCGGTAACTATCGTCTTGAGTCCAACCCGGTAAGA
CACGACTTATCGCCACTGGCAGCAGCCACTGGTAACAGGATTAGCAGAGCGAGGTATGTAGGCGGTGCTA
CAGAGTTCTTGAAGTGGTGGCCTAACTACGGCTACACTAGAAGAACAGTATTTGGTATCTGCGCTCTGCT
GAAGCCAGTTACCTTCGGAAAAAGAGTTGGTAGCTCTTGATCCGGCAAACAAACCACCGCTGGTAGCGGT
TTTTTTGTTTGCAAGCAGCAGATTACGCGCAGAAAAAAAGGATCTCAAGAAGATCCTTTGATCTTTTCTA
CGGGGTCTGACGCTCAGTGGAACGAAAACTCACGTTAAGGGATTTTGGTCATGAGATTATCAAAAAGGAT
CTTCACCTAGATCCTTTTAAATTAAAAATGAAGTTTTAAATCAATCTAAAGTATATATGAGTAAACTTGG
TCTGACAGTTACCAATGCTTAATCAGTGAGGCACCTATCTCAGCGATCTGTCTATTTCGTTCATCCATAG
TTGCCTGACTCCCCGTCGTGTAGATAACTACGATACGGGAGGGCTTACCATCTGGCCCCAGTGCTGCAAT
GATACCGCGAGACCCACGCTCACCGGCTCCAGATTTATCAGCAATAAACCAGCCAGCCGGAAGGGCCGAG
CGCAGAAGTGGTCCTGCAACTTTATCCGCCTCCATCCAGTCTATTAATTGTTGCCGGGAAGCTAGAGTAA
GTAGTTCGCCAGTTAATAGTTTGCGCAACGTTGTTGCCATTGCTACAGGCATCGTGGTGTCACGCTCGTC
GTTTGGTATGGCTTCATTCAGCTCCGGTTCCCAACGATCAAGGCGAGTTACATGATCCCCCATGTTGTGC
AAAAAAGCGGTTAGCTCCTTCGGTCCTCCGATCGTTGTCAGAAGTAAGTTGGCCGCAGTGTTATCACTCA
TGGTTATGGCAGCACTGCATAATTCTCTTACTGTCATGCCATCCGTAAGATGCTTTTCTGTGACTGGTGA
GTACTCAACCAAGTCATTCTGAGAATAGTGTATGCGGCGACCGAGTTGCTCTTGCCCGGCGTCAATACGG
GATAATACCGCGCCACATAGCAGAACTTTAAAAGTGCTCATCATTGGAAAACGTTCTTCGGGGCGAAAAC
TCTCAAGGATCTTACCGCTGTTGAGATCCAGTTCGATGTAACCCACTCGTGCACCCAACTGATCTTCAGC
ATCTTTTACTTTCACCAGCGTTTCTGGGTGAGCAAAAACAGGAAGGCAAAATGCCGCAAAAAAGGGAATA
AGGGCGACACGGAAATGTTGAATACTCATACTCTTCCTTTTTCAATATTATTGAAGCATTTATCAGGGTT
ATTGTCTCATGAGCGGATACATATTTGAATGTATTTAGAAAAATAAACAAATAGGGGTTCCGCGCACATT
TCCCCGAAAAGTGCCACCTGACGTC
