>Addgene plasmid #13120 | pc3XB-ZF21 | addgene partial sequence | sequence record 19504 | CMV-F 5'-CGCAAATGGGCGGTAGGCGTG-3'
AGCTCTCTGGCTAACTAGAGAACCCACTGCTTACTGGCTTATCGAAATTAATACGACTCACTATAGGGAG
ACCCAAGCTGGCTAGCGTTTAAACGGGCCCTCTAGACCCGGGGAGCGGCCATTTATGTGTACCTGGTCAT
ACTGTGGGAAACGCTTCACAACAAGCGGGAACCTGGTACGTCACAAACGTACACACACCGGTGGATCCTC
TGCACAGTAGTAAGCTTAAGTTTAAACCGCTGATCAGCCTCGACTGTGCCTTCTAGTTGCCAGCCATCTG
TTGTTTGCCCCTCCCCCGTGCCTTCCTTGACCCTGGAAGGTGCCACTCCCACTGTCCTTTCCTAATAAAA
TGAGGAAATTGCATCGCATTGTCTGAGTAGGTGTCATTCTATTCTGGGGGGTGGGGTGGGGCAGGACAGC
AAGGGGGAGGATTGGGAAGACAATAGCAGGCATGCTGGGGATGCGGTGGGCTCTATGGCTTCTGAGGCGG
AAAGAACCAGCTGGGGCTCTAGGGGGTATCCCC
[120 nt withheld, positions 524-643]
